>Addgene plasmid #219654 | pAAV Syn 2xLyn-ERex-mKate2-bPAC(F198Y) | addgene full sequence | sequence record 434848 | Addgene NGS Result
CCTGCAGGCAGCTGCGCGCTCGCTCGCTCACTGAGGCCGCCCGGGCGTCGGGCGACCTTTGGTCGCCCGG
CCTCAGTGAGCGAGCGAGCGCGCAGAGAGGGAGTGGCCAACTCCATCACTAGGGGTTCCTGCGGCCGCAC
GCGTGTGTCTAGACTGCAGAGGGCCCTGCGTATGAGTGCAAGTGGGTTTTAGGACCAGGATGAGGCGGGG
TGGGGGTGCCTACCTGACGACCGACCCCGACCCACTGGACAAGCACCCAACCCCCATTCCCCAAATTGCG
CATCCCCTATCAGAGAGGGGGAGGGGAAACAGGATGCGGCGAGGCGCGTGCGCACTGCCAGCTTCAGCAC
CGCGGACAGTGCCTTCGCCCCCGCCTGGCGGCGCGCGCCACCGCCGCCTCAGCACTGAAGGCGCGCTGAC
GTCACTCGCCGGTCCCCCGCAAACTCCCCTTCCCGGCCACCTTGGTCGCGTCCGCGCCGCCGCCGGCCCA
GCCGGACCGCACCACGCGAGGCGCGAGATAGGGGGGCACGGGCGCGACCATCTGCGCTGCGGCGCCGGCG
ACTCAGCGCTGCCTCAGTCTGCGGTGGGCAGCGGAGGAGTCGTGTCGTGCCTGAGAGCGCAGTCGAGAAG
GTACCGGATCCGCCACCATGGGATGTATCAAATCGAAAGGTAAGGACAGCCTGTCAGGAAGTGGTTGCAT
TAAGAGCAAGGGAAAGGATTCGTTCTGCTATGAAAATGAAGTTGCCAGATCTATGGTGAGCGAGCTGATT
AAGGAGAACATGCACATGAAGCTGTACATGGAGGGCACCGTGAACAACCACCACTTCAAGTGCACATCCG
AGGGCGAAGGCAAGCCCTACGAGGGCACCCAGACCATGAGAATCAAGGCGGTCGAGGGCGGCCCTCTCCC
CTTCGCCTTCGACATCCTGGCTACCAGCTTCATGTACGGCAGCAAAACCTTCATCAACCACACCCAGGGC
ATCCCCGACTTCTTTAAGCAGTCCTTCCCCGAGGGCTTCACATGGGAGAGAGTCACCACATACGAAGACG
GGGGCGTGCTGACCGCTACCCAGGACACCAGCCTCCAGGACGGCTGCCTCATCTACAACGTCAAGATCAG
AGGGGTGAACTTCCCATCCAACGGCCCTGTGATGCAGAAGAAAACACTCGGCTGGGAGGCCTCCACCGAG
ACCCTGTACCCCGCTGACGGCGGCCTGGAAGGCAGAGCCGACATGGCCCTGAAGCTCGTGGGCGGGGGCC
ACCTGATCTGCAACTTGAAGACCACATACAGATCCAAGAAACCCGCTAAGAACCTCAAGATGCCCGGCGT
CTACTATGTGGACAGAAGACTGGAAAGAATCAAGGAGGCCGACAAAGAGACCTACGTCGAGCAGCACGAG
GTGGCTGTGGCCAGATACTGCGACCTCCCTAGCAAACTGGGGCACAGACTCGAGAAGATGAAGCGGCTGG
TGTACATCAGCAAGATCAGCGGCCACCTGAGCCTGGAAGAGATCCAGCGGATCGGCAAGGTGTCCATCAA
GAACAACCAGCGGGACAACATCACCGGCGTGCTGCTGTACCTGCAGGGCCTGTTCTTCCAGATCCTGGAA
GGCGAGAACGAGAAGGTGGACAAGCTGTACAAGAAAATCCTGGTGGACGACCGGCACACCAACATCCTGT
GCCTGAAAACCGAGTACGACATCACCGACCGGATGTTCCCCAACTGGGCCATGAAAACCATCAACCTGAA
CGAGAACAGCGAGCTGATGATCCAGCCCATCAAGAGCCTGCTGCAGACCATCACCCAGAGCCACCGGGTG
CTGGAAAAGTACATGCCCGCCAGAGTGATCTACCTGATCAACCAGGGCATCAACCCCCTGACCGTGGAGC
CCCAGCTGGTCGAGAAGATCATCTTCTTCAGCGACATCCTGGCCTTCAGCACCCTGACCGAGAAGCTGCC
CGTGAACGAGGTGGTCATCCTGGTCAACCGGTACTTCAGCATCTGCACCCGGATCATCAGCGCCTACGGC
GGCGAAGTGACCAAATATATTGGCGATTGCGTGATGGCCAGCTTCACCAAAGAGCAGGGCGACGCCGCCA
TCCGGACCAGCCTGGACATCATCTCCGAGCTGAAGCAGCTGCGGCACCACGTGGAGGCCACCAACCCCCT
GCACCTGCTGTACACCGGCATCGGCCTGAGCTACGGCCACGTGATCGAGGGCAACATGGGCAGCAGCCTG
AAGATGGACCACACCCTGCTGGGGGACGCCGTGAACGTGGCCGCCAGGCTGGAAGCCCTGACAAGACAGC
TGCCCTACGCCCTGGCCTTTACAGCCGGCGTGAAGAAGTGCTGCCAGGCCCAGTGGACCTTCATCAACCT
GGGAGCCCACCAGGTCAAGGGCAAGCAGGAAGCCATCGAGGTCTACACCGTGAATGAGGCCCAGAAGTAC
TACGACACCCTGCAGATCACCCAGCTGATCCGGCAGACCCTGGAAAACGACAAGTAGACTAGTTAAGCTT
ATCGATAATCAACCTCTGGATTACAAAATTTGTGAAAGATTGACTGGTATTCTTAACTATGTTGCTCCTT
TTACGCTATGTGGATACGCTGCTTTAATGCCTTTGTATCATGCTATTGCTTCCCGTATGGCTTTCATTTT
CTCCTCCTTGTATAAATCCTGGTTGCTGTCTCTTTATGAGGAGTTGTGGCCCGTTGTCAGGCAACGTGGC
GTGGTGTGCACTGTGTTTGCTGACGCAACCCCCACTGGTTGGGGCATTGCCACCACCTGTCAGCTCCTTT
CCGGGACTTTCGCTTTCCCCCTCCCTATTGCCACGGCGGAACTCATCGCCGCCTGCCTTGCCCGCTGCTG
GACAGGGGCTCGGCTGTTGGGCACTGACAATTCCGTGGTGTTGTCGGGGAAATCATCGTCCTTTCCTTGG
CTGCTCGCCTATGTTGCCACCTGGATTCTGCGCGGGACGTCCTTCTGCTACGTCCCTTCGGCCCTCAATC
CAGCGGACCTTCCTTCCCGCGGCCTGCTGCCGGCTCTGCGGCCTCTTCCGCGTCTTCGCCTTCGCCCTCA
GACGAGTCGGATCTCCCTTTGGGCCGCCTCCCCGCATCGATACCGAGCGCTGCTCGAGAGATCTACGGGT
GGCATCCCTGTGACCCCTCCCCAGTGCCTCTCCTGGCCCTGGAAGTTGCCACTCCAGTGCCCACCAGCCT
TGTCCTAATAAAATTAAGTTGCATCATTTTGTCTGACTAGGTGTCCTTCTATAATATTATGGGGTGGAGG
GGGGTGGTATGGAGCAAGGGGCAAGTTGGGAAGACAACCTGTAGGGCCTGCGGGGTCTATTGGGAACCAA
GCTGGAGTGCAGTGGCACAATCTTGGCTCACTGCAATCTCCGCCTCCTGGGTTCAAGCGATTCTCCTGCC
TCAGCCTCCCGAGTTGTTGGGATTCCAGGCATGCATGACCAGGCTCAGCTAATTTTTGTTTTTTTGGTAG
AGACGGGGTTTCACCATATTGGCCAGGCTGGTCTCCAACTCCTAATCTCAGGTGATCTACCCACCTTGGC
CTCCCAAATTGCTGGGATTACAGGCGTGAACCACTGCTCCCTTCCCTGTCCTTCTGATTTTGTAGGTAAC
CACGTGCGGACCGAGCGGCCGCAGGAACCCCTAGTGATGGAGTTGGCCACTCCCTCTCTGCGCGCTCGCT
CGCTCACTGAGGCCGGGCGACCAAAGGTCGCCCGACGCCCGGGCTTTGCCCGGGCGGCCTCAGTGAGCGA
GCGAGCGCGCAGCTGCCTGCAGGGGCGCCTGATGCGGTATTTTCTCCTTACGCATCTGTGCGGTATTTCA
CACCGCATA
[95 nt withheld, positions 3860-3954]
T
[46 nt withheld, positions 3956-4001]
C
[141 nt withheld, positions 4003-4143]
CCTTTGACGTTGGAGTCCACGTTCTTT
[37 nt withheld, positions 4171-4207]
ACTCTATCTCGGGCTATTCTTTTGATTTATAAGGGATTTTGCCGATTTCGGTCTATTGGTTAAAAAATGA
GCTGATTTAACAAAAATTTAACGCGAATTTTAACAAAATATTAACGTTTACAATTTTATGGTGCACTCTC
AGTACAATCTGCTCTGATGCCGCATAGTTAAGCCAGCCCCGACACCCGCCAACACCCGCTGACGCGCCCT
GACGGGCTTGTCTGCTCCCGGCATCCGCTTACAGACAAGCTGTGACCGTCTCCGGGAGCTGCATGTGTCA
GAGGTTTTCACCGTCATCACCGAAACGCGCGAGACGAAAGGGCCTCGTGATACGCCTATTTTTATAGGTT
AATGTCATGATAATAATGGTTTCTTAGACGTCAGGTGGCACTTTTCGGGGAAATGTGCGCGGAACCCCTA
TTTGTTTATTTTTCTAAATACATTCAAATATGTATCCGCTCATGAGACAATAACCCTGATAAATGCTTCA
ATAATATTGAAAAAGGAAGAGTATGAGTATTCAACATTTCCGTGTCGCCCTTATTCCCTTTTTTGCGGCA
TTTTGCCTTCCTGTTTTTGCTCACCCAGAAACGCTGGTGAAAGTAAAAGATGCTGAAGATCAGTTGGGTG
CACGAGTGGGTTACATCGAACTGGATCTCAACAGCGGTAAGATCCTTGAGAGTTTTCGCCCCGAAGAACG
TTTTCCAATGATGAGCACTTTTAAAGTTCTGCTATGTGGCGCGGTATTATCCCGTATTGACGCCGGGCAA
GAGCAACTCGGTCGCCGCATACACTATTCTCAGAATGACTTGGTTGAGTACTCACCAGTCACAGAAAAGC
ATCTTACGGATGGCATGACAGTAAGAGAATTATGCAGTGCTGCCATAACCATGAGTGATAACACTGCGGC
CAACTTACTTCTGACAACGATCGGAGGACCGAAGGAGCTAACCGCTTTTTTGCACAACATGGGGGATCAT
GTAACTCGCCTTGATCGTTGGGAACCGGAGCTGAATGAAGCCATACCAAACGACGAGCGTGACACCACGA
TGCCTGTAGCAATGGCAACAACGTTGCGCAAACTATTAACTGGCGAACTACTTACTCTAGCTTCCCGGCA
ACAATTAATAGACTGGATGGAGGCGGATAAAGTTGCAGGACCACTTCTGCGCTCGGCCCTTCCGGCTGGC
TGGTTTATTGCTGATAAATCTGGAGCCGGTGAGCGTGGGTCTCGCGGTATCATTGCAGCACTGGGGCCAG
ATGGTAAGCCCTCCCGTATCGTAGTTATCTACACGACGGGGAGTCAGGCAACTATGGATGAACGAAATAG
ACAGATCGCTGAGATAGGTGCCTCACTGATTAAGCATTGGTAACTGTCAGACCAAGTTTACTCATATATA
CTTTAGATTGATTTAAAACTTCATTTTTAATTTAAAAGGATCTAGGTGAAGATCCTTTTTGATAATCTCA
TGACCAAAATCCCTTAACGTGAGTTTTCGTTCCACTGAGCGTCAGACCCCGTAGAAAAGATCAAAGGATC
TTCTTGAGATCCTTTTTTTCTGCGCGTAATCTGCTGCTTGCAAACAAAAAAACCACCGCTACCAGCGGTG
GTTTGTTTGCCGGATCAAGAGCTACCAACTCTTTTTCCGAAGGTAACTGGCTTCAGCAGAGCGCAGATAC
CAAATACTGTTCTTCTAGTGTAGCCGTAGTTAGGCCACCACTTCAAGAACTCTGTAGCACCGCCTACATA
CCTCGCTCTGCTAATCCTGTTACCAGTGGCTGCTGCCAGTGGCGATAAGTCGTGTCTTACCGGGTTGGAC
TCAAGACGATAGTTACCGGATAAGGCGCAGCGGTCGGGCTGAACGGGGGGTTCGTGCACACAGCCCAGCT
TGGAGCGAACGACCTACACCGAACTGAGATACCTACAGCGTGAGCTATGAGAAAGCGCCACGCTTCCCGA
AGGGAGAAAGGCGGACAGGTATCCGGTAAGCGGCAGGGTCGGAACAGGAGAGCGCACGAGGGAGCTTCCA
GGGGGAAACGCCTGGTATCTTTATAGTCCTGTCGGGTTTCGCCACCTCTGACTTGAGCGTCGATTTTTGT
GATGCTCGTCAGGGGGGCGGAGCCTATGGAAAAACGCCAGCAACGCGGCCTTTTTACGGTTCCTGGCCTT
TTGCTGGCCTTTTGCTCACATGT
Features (pLannotate 1.2.2; 14 found; start..end, strand, type, name):
     12..39      +  repeat_region  AAV2 ITR (fragment): inverted terminal repeat of adeno-associated virus serotype 2 inverted
     68..95      +  repeat_region  AAV2 ITR (fragment): inverted terminal repeat of adeno-associated virus serotype 2 inverted
    175..622     +  promoter       hSyn promoter: human synapsin I promoter; confers neuron-specific expression (Kügler et al., 2003)
    753..1448    +  CDS            mKate2: mKate2 is a basic (constitutively fluorescent) red fluorescent protein published in 2009, derived from Entacmaea quadricolor. It is reported to be a rapidly-maturing monomer with moderate acid sensitivity.
   2527..3115    +  misc_feature   WPRE: woodchuck hepatitis virus posttranscriptional regulatory element
   3147..3623    +  polyA_signal   hGH poly(A) signal: human growth hormone polyadenylation signal
   3663..3803    +  repeat_region  AAV2 ITR: inverted terminal repeat of adeno-associated virus serotype 2 inverted
   3808..3859    -  misc_feature   bom (fragment): basis of mobility region from pBR322
   3878..4333    +  rep_origin     f1 ori (sequence partly withheld): f1 bacteriophage origin of replication; arrow indicates direction of (+) strand synthesis
   4334..4383    -  misc_feature   bom (fragment): basis of mobility region from pBR322
   4485..4520    -  CDS            rop (fragment): Rop protein, which maintains plasmids at low copy number; rop
   4615..4719    +  promoter       AmpR promoter: bla
   4720..5580    +  CDS            AmpR: β-lactamase; bla; confers resistance to ampicillin, carbenicillin, and related antibiotics
   5751..6339    +  rep_origin     ori: high-copy-number ColE1/pMB1/pBR322/pUC origin of replication
