[The description below was written by a language model from this plasmid's Addgene catalogue record and pLannotate feature annotations shown in this document.]
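Description:
pAAV Syn 2xLyn-ERex-mKate2-bPAC(F198Y) is an adeno-associated virus transfer plasmid of about 6.4 kb, built on the Stratagene/Agilent pAAV backbone for neuron-specific expression of an optogenetic cAMP tool. It is maintained in E. coli through a high-copy ColE1/pUC-type origin and selected with ampicillin via the β-lactamase gene. The backbone also carries an f1 phage origin. The expression cassette is flanked by AAV2 inverted terminal repeats, which allow the intervening DNA to be packaged into recombinant AAV particles. The 3′ ITR is annotated in full, whereas the 5′ ITR is detected only as two short fragments, so its integrity cannot be judged from the feature table.

The cassette is driven by the human synapsin I promoter, which restricts expression to neurons, and is followed by a WPRE to enhance transcript stability and expression and by the human growth hormone polyadenylation signal. The 1.86 kb insert, cloned between EcoRI and HindIII, encodes PACmn. This fusion consists of two copies of the Lyn11 membrane-anchoring motif, an ER exit signal, the far-red fluorescent protein mKate2, and the photoactivatable adenylyl cyclase bPAC from Beggiatoa carrying the F198Y substitution. The automated annotation recognises only the mKate2 portion; the unannotated stretch between mKate2 and the WPRE presumably holds the bPAC coding sequence. Membrane targeting combined with the mutation is described as lowering dark activity of the cyclase. The depositor notes that the plasmid is otherwise identical to an earlier PACmn construct, differing in its use of mKate2 as the fluorescent tag. The catalogue species field lists Aequorea victoria, but the annotation attributes mKate2 to Entacmaea quadricolor. The construct is intended for light-controlled cAMP production in neurons, with red fluorescence marking expressing cells.
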