Addgene plasmid #219654: pAAV Syn 2xLyn-ERex-mKate2-bPAC(F198Y)
Purpose: Neuronal expression of PACmn with mKate2, a membrane targeted version of the photoactivatable adenylyl cyclase from Beggiatoa with lowered dark activity.
Depositing lab: Thomas Oertner. Depositing organization: Universitaetsklinikum Hamburg-Eppendorf.
Backbone
  Vector backbone: pAAV
  Backbone manufacturer: Stratagene (Agilent)
  Vector type: Mammalian Expression, AAV
Growth in bacteria
  Bacterial resistance: Ampicillin, 100 μg/mL
  Growth temperature: 37°C
  Growth strain: NEB Stable
  Copy number: High Copy
Gene/Insert
  Gene/Insert name: 2xLyn-ERex-mKate2-bPAC(F198Y) (alt name: PACmn)
  Species: H. sapiens (human), Synthetic; Aequoria victoria/Beggiatoa
  Insert size (bp): 1860
  Promoter: Syn
  Tag / fusion protein: Lyn11 (GCIKSKGKDS) (N terminal on insert); ER exit ( FCYENE) (N terminal on insert)
  Cloning method: Restriction Enzyme; 5′ cloning site EcoRI (not destroyed); 3′ cloning site HindIII (not destroyed)
  Sequencing primers: 5′ GACTCAGCGCTGCCTCAGTCTG; 3′ GGCATTAAAGCAGCGTATCC
Terms and licenses: Academic/Nonprofit Terms; Industry Terms: Not Available to Industry
Depositor comments: This plasmid is identical to #165491 but with mKate2 ( Far-red fluorescent protein) (Evrogen), the insert was assembled in the lab of Georg Nagel. Please visit https://doi.org/10.1101/2024.02.16.580703 for bioRxiv preprint.
How to cite: pAAV Syn 2xLyn-ERex-mKate2-bPAC(F198Y) was a gift from Thomas Oertner (Addgene plasmid # 219654 ; http://n2t.net/addgene:219654 ; RRID:Addgene_219654)
